>Addgene plasmid #123649 | pUC57-Kan_BR32_APikL2 | addgene full sequence | sequence record 245103 | Addgene NGS Result
TCGCGCGTTTCGGTGATGACGGTGAAAACCTCTGACACATGCAGCTCCCGGAGACGGTCACAGCTTGTCT
GTAAGCGGATGCCGGGAGCAGACAAGCCCGTCAGGGCGCGTCAGCGGGTGTTGGCGGGTGTCGGGGCTGG
CTTAACTATGCGGCATCAGAGCAGATTGTACTGAGAGTGCACCATATGCGGTGTGAAATACCGCACAGAT
GCGTAAGGAGAAAATACCGCATCAGGCGCCATTCGCCATTCAGGCTGCGCAACTGTTGGGAAGGGCGATC
GGTGCGGGCCTCTTCGCTATTACGCCAGCTGGCGAAAGGGGGATGTGCTGCAAGGCGATTAAGTTGGGTA
ACGCCAGGGTTTTCCCAGTCACGACGTTGTAAAACGACGGCCAGTGAATTGACGCGTATTGGGATGGAAC
TTGGTCTCTAATGCAAAATGAATATATTGATGCTAAAAAACATGGTATTGATTTGTCTAGAGAAAGAGCT
CCAAATTTTGTTGATCATCCAGGTATTCCACCATCTGATTGTTTTTGGTTTTTGTATAAAAATTATGTTA
GACAAAATGCTGGTGTTTGTCAATCTGATTGGTCTTTTGATATGAAAATTGGTCAATATTGGGTTACTAT
TCATACTGATGAAGGTTGTAGATTGTCTGGTATTATTCCAGCTGGTTGGTTGATTTTGGGTATGAAAAGA
CCAGGTTTTTGAGCTTAGAGACCAAGTTCATCCCAATGGCGCGCCGAGCTTGGCTCGAGCATGGTCATAG
CTGTTTCCTGTGTGAAATTGTTATCCGCTCACAATTCCACACAACATACGAGCCGGAAGCATAAAGTGTA
AAGCCTGGGGTGCCTAATGAGTGAGCTAACTCACATTAATTGCGTTGCGCTCACTGCCCGCTTTCCAGTC
GGGAAACCTGTCGTGCCAGCTGCATTAATGAATCGGCCAACGCGCGGGGAGAGGCGGTTTGCGTATTGGG
CGCTCTTCCGCTTCCTCGCTCACTGACTCGCTGCGCTCGGTCGTTCGGCTGCGGCGAGCGGTATCAGCTC
ACTCAAAGGCGGTAATACGGTTATCCACAGAATCAGGGGATAACGCAGGAAAGAACATGTGAGCAAAAGG
CCAGCAAAAGGCCAGGAACCGTAAAAAGGCCGCGTTGCTGGCGTTTTTCCATAGGCTCCGCCCCCCTGAC
GAGCATCACAAAAATCGACGCTCAAGTCAGAGGTGGCGAAACCCGACAGGACTATAAAGATACCAGGCGT
TTCCCCCTGGAAGCTCCCTCGTGCGCTCTCCTGTTCCGACCCTGCCGCTTACCGGATACCTGTCCGCCTT
TCTCCCTTCGGGAAGCGTGGCGCTTTCTCATAGCTCACGCTGTAGGTATCTCAGTTCGGTGTAGGTCGTT
CGCTCCAAGCTGGGCTGTGTGCACGAACCCCCCGTTCAGCCCGACCGCTGCGCCTTATCCGGTAACTATC
GTCTTGAGTCCAACCCGGTAAGACACGACTTATCGCCACTGGCAGCAGCCACTGGTAACAGGATTAGCAG
AGCGAGGTATGTAGGCGGTGCTACAGAGTTCTTGAAGTGGTGGCCTAACTACGGCTACACTAGAAGAACA
GTATTTGGTATCTGCGCTCTGCTGAAGCCAGTTACCTTCGGAAAAAGAGTTGGTAGCTCTTGATCCGGCA
AACAAACCACCGCTGGTAGCGGTGGTTTTTTTGTTTGCAAGCAGCAGATTACGCGCAGAAAAAAAGGATC
TCAAGAAGATCCTTTGATCTTTTCTACGGGGTCTGACGCTCAGTGGAACGAAAACTCACGTTAAGGGATT
TTGGTCATGAGATTATCAAAAAGGATCTTCACCTAGATCCTTTTAAATTAAAAATGAAGTTTTAAATCAA
TCTAAAGTATATATGAGTAAACTTGGTCTGACAGTTAGAAAAACTCATCGAGCATCAAATGAAACTGCAA
TTTATTCATATCAGGATTATCAATACCATATTTTTGAAAAAGCCGTTTCTGTAATGAAGGAGAAAACTCA
CCGAGGCAGTTCCATAGGATGGCAAGATCCTGGTATCGGTCTGCGATTCCGACTCGTCCAACATCAATAC
AACCTATTAATTTCCCCTCGTCAAAAATAAGGTTATCAAGTGAGAAATCACCATGAGTGACGACTGAATC
CGGTGAGAATGGCAAAAGTTTATGCATTTCTTTCCAGACTTGTTCAACAGGCCAGCCATTACGCTCGTCA
TCAAAATCACTCGCATCAACCAAACCGTTATTCATTCGTGATTGCGCCTGAGCGAGACGAAATACGCGAT
CGCTGTTAAAAGGACAATTACAAACAGGAATCGAATGCAACCGGCGCAGGAACACTGCCAGCGCATCAAC
AATATTTTCACCTGAATCAGGATATTCTTCTAATACCTGGAATGCTGTTTTCCCAGGGATCGCAGTGGTG
AGTAACCATGCATCATCAGGAGTACGGATAAAATGCTTGATGGTCGGAAGAGGCATAAATTCCGTCAGCC
AGTTTAGTCTGACCATCTCATCTGTAACATCATTGGCAACGCTACCTTTGCCATGTTTCAGAAACAACTC
TGGCGCATCGGGCTTCCCATACAATCGATAGATTGTCGCACCTGATTGCCCGACATTATCGCGAGCCCAT
TTATACCCATATAAATCAGCATCCATGTTGGAATTTAATCGCGGCCTAGAGCAAGACGTTTCCCGTTGAA
TATGGCTCATACTCTTCCTTTTTCAATATTATTGAAGCATTTATCAGGGTTATTGTCTCATGAGCGGATA
CATATTTGAATGTATTTAGAAAAATAAACAAATAGGGGTTCCGCGCACATTTCCCCGAAAAGTGCCACCT
GACGTCTAAGAAACCATTATTATCATGACATTAACCTATAAAAATAGGCGTATCACGAGGCCCTTTCGTC
Features (pLannotate 1.2.2; 10 found; start..end, strand, type, name):
    137..236     +  misc_feature   bom (fragment): basis of mobility region from pBR322
    242..399     -  CDS            lacZα (fragment): LacZα fragment of β-galactosidase; lacZ fragment
    788..804     -  protein_bind   lac operator: The lac repressor binds to the lac operator to inhibit transcription in E. coli. This inhibition can be relieved by adding lactose or isopropyl-β-D-thiogalactopyranoside (IPTG). lac repressor encoded by lacI
    812..842     -  promoter       lac promoter: promoter for the E. coli lac operon
    857..878     -  protein_bind   CAP binding site: CAP binding activates transcription in the presence of cAMP. E. coli catabolite activator protein
    891..983     -  CDS            lacI (fragment): lac repressor; lacI; The lac repressor binds to the lac operator to inhibit transcription in E. coli. This inhibition can be relieved by adding lactose or isopropyl-β-D-thiogalactopyranoside (IPTG).
   1166..1754    -  rep_origin     ori: high-copy-number ColE1/pMB1/pBR322/pUC origin of replication
   1925..2740    -  CDS            KanR: aminoglycoside phosphotransferase; aph(3')-Ia; confers resistance to kanamycin in bacteria or G418 (Geneticin®) in eukaryotes
   2741..2845    -  promoter       AmpR promoter: bla
   2940..35      +  CDS            rop (fragment) (across the origin): Rop protein, which maintains plasmids at low copy number; rop
