[The description below was written by a language model from this plasmid's Addgene catalogue record and pLannotate feature annotations shown in this document.]
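Description:
pUC57-Kan_BR32_APikL2 is a small, high-copy E. coli cloning plasmid that serves as a Level 0 part in a Golden Gate modular assembly system. It is built on the pUC57-Kan backbone (recorded as 2,626 bp without insert; the sequenced plasmid is 2,940 nt) and replicates from a pUC/ColE1-type origin. Selection is by kanamycin, with the aminoglycoside phosphotransferase gene aph(3')-Ia annotated downstream of the bla (AmpR) promoter. The feature table also picks up short remnants typical of this backbone family, namely fragments of bom, rop and lacI, which are unlikely to be functional.

The insert, BR32_APikL2, was placed in the EcoRV site of the polylinker, and the record does not say whether that site survives. The annotation software did not label the insert itself, but the unannotated gap between the lacZα fragment and the lac operator/lac promoter/CAP binding site is consistent with its location, interrupting lacZα; lacZ is listed as the screening marker, in line with blue/white screening. M13 forward and reverse primer sites are listed for sequencing the insert. The catalogue fields do not describe the gene, but the associated publication title indicates that the plasmid belongs to a clone collection of Magnaporthe oryzae (blast fungus) effectors that share sequence and structural similarity across host-specific lineages. No eukaryotic promoter, tag or terminator is annotated, as expected for a Level 0 module. Such a module stores a single sequence part, which type IIS restriction enzymes release for assembly into higher-level expression constructs. The specific enzyme and overhangs are not stated in the record.
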