Addgene plasmid #123649: pUC57-Kan_BR32_APikL2
Purpose: Level 0 Golden-Gate compatible vector
Depositing lab: Sophien Kamoun. Depositing organization: Sainsbury Laboratory, Norwich. Publication: A Clone Resource of Magnaporthe oryzae Effectors That Share Sequence and Structural Similarities Across Host-Specific Lineages. Petit-Houdenot Y, Langner T, Harant A, Win J, Kamoun S. Mol Plant Microbe Interact. 2020 Aug;33(8):1032-1035. doi: 10.1094/MPMI-03-20-0052-A. Epub 2020 Jun 22. PubMed 32460610.
Backbone
  Vector backbone: pUC57-Kan
  Backbone size w/o insert (bp): 2626
  Vector type: Golden Gate
  Selectable markers: lacZ
Growth in bacteria
  Bacterial resistance: Kanamycin, 50 μg/mL
  Growth temperature: 37°C
  Growth strain: DH5alpha
  Copy number: High Copy
Gene/Insert
  Gene/Insert name: BR32_APikL2
  Cloning method: Restriction Enzyme; 5′ cloning site EcoRV (unknown if destroyed); 3′ cloning site EcoRV (unknown if destroyed)
  Sequencing primers: 5′ M13Fw; 3′ M13Rv
Terms and licenses: Academic/Nonprofit Terms; Industry Terms: Not Available to Industry
How to cite: pUC57-Kan_BR32_APikL2 was a gift from Sophien Kamoun (Addgene plasmid # 123649 ; http://n2t.net/addgene:123649 ; RRID:Addgene_123649)
