>Addgene plasmid #123649 | pUC57-Kan_BR32_APikL2 | depositor partial sequence | sequence record 235899 | BR32_APikL2
TTGGTCTCTAATGCAAAATGAATATATTGATGCTAAAAAACATGGTATTGATTTGTCTAGAGAAAGAGCT
CCAAATTTTGTTGATCATCCAGGTATTCCACCATCTGATTGTTTTTGGTTTTTGTATAAAAATTATGTTA
GACAAAATGCTGGTGTTTGTCAATCTGATTGGTCTTTTGATATGAAAATTGGTCAATATTGGGTTACTAT
TCATACTGATGAAGGTTGTAGATTGTCTGGTATTATTCCAGCTGGTTGGTTGATTTTGGGTATGAAAAGA
CCAGGTTTTTGAGCTTAGAGACCAA
