>Addgene plasmid #123649 | pUC57-Kan_BR32_APikL2 | depositor partial sequence | sequence record 235900 | empty_vector
TCGCGCGTTTCGGTGATGACGGTGAAAACCTCTGACACATGCAGCTCCCGGAGACGGTCACAGCTTGTCT
GTAAGCGGATGCCGGGAGCAGACAAGCCCGTCAGGGCGCGTCAGCGGGTGTTGGCGGGTGTCGGGGCTGG
CTTAACTATGCGGCATCAGAGCAGATTGTACTGAGAGTGCACCATATGCGGTGTGAAATACCGCACAGAT
GCGTAAGGAGAAAATACCGCATCAGGCGCCATTCGCCATTCAGGCTGCGCAACTGTTGGGAAGGGCGATC
GGTGCGGGCCTCTTCGCTATTACGCCAGCTGGCGAAAGGGGGATGTGCTGCAAGGCGATTAAGTTGGGTA
ACGCCAGGGTTTTCCCAGTCACGACGTTGTAAAACGACGGCCAGTGAATTGACGCGTATTGGGATATCCC
AATGGCGCGCCGAGCTTGGCTCGAGCATGGTCATAGCTGTTTCCTGTGTGAAATTGTTATCCGCTCACAA
TTCCACACAACATACGAGCCGGAAGCATAAAGTGTAAAGCCTGGGGTGCCTAATGAGTGAGCTAACTCAC
ATTAATTGCGTTGCGCTCACTGCCCGCTTTCCAGTCGGGAAACCTGTCGTGCCAGCTGCATTAATGAATC
GGCCAACGCGCGGGGAGAGGCGGTTTGCGTATTGGGCGCTCTTCCGCTTCCTCGCTCACTGACTCGCTGC
GCTCGGTCGTTCGGCTGCGGCGAGCGGTATCAGCTCACTCAAAGGCGGTAATACGGTTATCCACAGAATC
AGGGGATAACGCAGGAAAGAACATGTGAGCAAAAGGCCAGCAAAAGGCCAGGAACCGTAAAAAGGCCGCG
TTGCTGGCGTTTTTCCATAGGCTCCGCCCCCCTGACGAGCATCACAAAAATCGACGCTCAAGTCAGAGGT
GGCGAAACCCGACAGGACTATAAAGATACCAGGCGTTTCCCCCTGGAAGCTCCCTCGTGCGCTCTCCTGT
TCCGACCCTGCCGCTTACCGGATACCTGTCCGCCTTTCTCCCTTCGGGAAGCGTGGCGCTTTCTCATAGC
TCACGCTGTAGGTATCTCAGTTCGGTGTAGGTCGTTCGCTCCAAGCTGGGCTGTGTGCACGAACCCCCCG
TTCAGCCCGACCGCTGCGCCTTATCCGGTAACTATCGTCTTGAGTCCAACCCGGTAAGACACGACTTATC
GCCACTGGCAGCAGCCACTGGTAACAGGATTAGCAGAGCGAGGTATGTAGGCGGTGCTACAGAGTTCTTG
AAGTGGTGGCCTAACTACGGCTACACTAGAAGAACAGTATTTGGTATCTGCGCTCTGCTGAAGCCAGTTA
CCTTCGGAAAAAGAGTTGGTAGCTCTTGATCCGGCAAACAAACCACCGCTGGTAGCGGTGGTTTTTTTGT
TTGCAAGCAGCAGATTACGCGCAGAAAAAAAGGATCTCAAGAAGATCCTTTGATCTTTTCTACGGGGTCT
GACGCTCAGTGGAACGAAAACTCACGTTAAGGGATTTTGGTCATGAGATTATCAAAAAGGATCTTCACCT
AGATCCTTTTAAATTAAAAATGAAGTTTTAAATCAATCTAAAGTATATATGAGTAAACTTGGTCTGACAG
TTAGAAAAACTCATCGAGCATCAAATGAAACTGCAATTTATTCATATCAGGATTATCAATACCATATTTT
TGAAAAAGCCGTTTCTGTAATGAAGGAGAAAACTCACCGAGGCAGTTCCATAGGATGGCAAGATCCTGGT
ATCGGTCTGCGATTCCGACTCGTCCAACATCAATACAACCTATTAATTTCCCCTCGTCAAAAATAAGGTT
ATCAAGTGAGAAATCACCATGAGTGACGACTGAATCCGGTGAGAATGGCAAAAGTTTATGCATTTCTTTC
CAGACTTGTTCAACAGGCCAGCCATTACGCTCGTCATCAAAATCACTCGCATCAACCAAACCGTTATTCA
TTCGTGATTGCGCCTGAGCGAGACGAAATACGCGATCGCTGTTAAAAGGACAATTACAAACAGGAATCGA
ATGCAACCGGCGCAGGAACACTGCCAGCGCATCAACAATATTTTCACCTGAATCAGGATATTCTTCTAAT
ACCTGGAATGCTGTTTTCCCAGGGATCGCAGTGGTGAGTAACCATGCATCATCAGGAGTACGGATAAAAT
GCTTGATGGTCGGAAGAGGCATAAATTCCGTCAGCCAGTTTAGTCTGACCATCTCATCTGTAACATCATT
GGCAACGCTACCTTTGCCATGTTTCAGAAACAACTCTGGCGCATCGGGCTTCCCATACAATCGATAGATT
GTCGCACCTGATTGCCCGACATTATCGCGAGCCCATTTATACCCATATAAATCAGCATCCATGTTGGAAT
TTAATCGCGGCCTAGAGCAAGACGTTTCCCGTTGAATATGGCTCATACTCTTCCTTTTTCAATATTATTG
AAGCATTTATCAGGGTTATTGTCTCATGAGCGGATACATATTTGAATGTATTTAGAAAAATAAACAAATA
GGGGTTCCGCGCACATTTCCCCGAAAAGTGCCACCTGACGTCTAAGAAACCATTATTATCATGACATTAA
CCTATAAAAATAGGCGTATCACGAGGCCCTTTCGTC
